>Addgene plasmid #126270 | pGWB14-LYX052 | addgene full sequence | sequence record 246584 | Addgene NGS Result
TCGGTCTTGCCTTGCTCGTCGGTGATGTACTTCACCAGCTCCGCGAAGTCGCTCTTCTTGATGGAGCGCA
TGGGGACGTGCTTGGCAATCACGCGCACCCCCCGGCCGTTTTAGCGGCTAAAAAAGTCATGGCTCTGCCC
TCGGGCGGACCACGCCCATCATGACCTTGCCAAGCTCGTCCTGCTTCTCTTCGATCTTCGCCAGCAGGGC
GAGGATCGTGGCATCACCGAACCGCGCCGTGCGCGGGTCGTCGGTGAGCCAGAGTTTCAGCAGGCCGCCC
AGGCGGCCCAGGTCGCCATTGATGCGGGCCAGCTCGCGGACGTGCTCATAGTCCACGACGCCCGTGATTT
TGTAGCCCTGGCCGACGGCCAGCAGGTAGGCCGACAGGCTCATGCCGGCCGCCGCCGCCTTTTCCTCAAT
CGCTCTTCGTTCGTCTGGAAGGCAGTACACCTTGATAGGTGGGCTGCCCTTCCTGGTTGGCTTGGTTTCA
TCAGCCATCCGCTTGCCCTCATCTGTTACGCCGGCGGTAGCCGGCCAGCCTCGCAGAGCAGGATTCCCGT
TGAGCACCGCCAGGTGCGAATAAGGGACAGTGAAGAAGGAACACCCGCTCGCGGGTGGGCCTACTTCACC
TATCCTGCCCGGCTGACGCCGTTGGATACACCAAGGAAAGTCTACACGAACCCTTTGGCAAAATCCTGTA
TATCGTGCGAAAAAGGATGGATATACCGAAAAAATCGCTATAATGACCCCGAAGCAGGGTTATGCAGCGG
AAAAGCGCCACGCTTCCCGAAGGGAGAAAGGCGGACAGGTATCCGGTAAGCGGCAGGGTCGGAACAGGAG
AGCGCACGAGGGAGCTTCCAGGGGGAAACGCCTGGTATCTTTATAGTCCTGTCGGGTTTCGCCACCTCTG
ACTTGAGCGTCGATTTTTGTGATGCTCGTCAGGGGGGCGGAGCCTATGGAAAAACGCCAGCAACGCGGCC
TTTTTACGGTTCCTGGCCTTTTGCTGGCCTTTTGCTCACATGTTCTTTCCTGCGTTATCCCCTGATTCTG
TGGATAACCGTATTACCGCCTTTGAGTGAGCTGATACCGCTCGCCGCAGCCGAACGACCGAGCGCAGCGA
GTCAGTGAGCGAGGAAGCGGAAGAGCGCCAGAAGGCCGCCAGAGAGGCCGAGCGCGGCCGTGAGGCTTGG
ACGCTAGGGCAGGGCATGAAAAAGCCCGTAGCGGGCTGCTACGGGCGTCTGACGCGGTGGAAAGGGGGAG
GGGATGTTGTCTACATGGCTCTGCTGTAGTGAGTGGGTTGCGCTCCGGCAGCGGTCCTGATCAATCGTCA
CCCTTTCTCGGTCCTTCAACGTTCCTGACAACGAGCCTCCTTTTCGCCAATCCATCGACAATCACCGCGA
GTCCCTGCTCGAACGCTGCGTCCGGACCGGCTTCGTCGAAGGCGTCTATCGCGGCCCGCAACAGCGGCGA
GAGCGGAGCCTGTTCAACGGTGCCGCCGCGCTCGCCGGCATCGCTGTCGCCGGCCTGCTCCTCAAGCACG
GCCCCAACAGTGAAGTAGCTGATTGTCATCAGCGCATTGACGGCGTCCCCGGCCGAAAAACCCGCCTCGC
AGAGGAAGCGAAGCTGCGCGTCGGCCGTTTCCATCTGCGGTGCGCCCGGTCGCGTGCCGGCATGGATGCG
CGCGCCATCGCGGTAGGCGAGCAGCGCCTGCCTGAAGCTGCGGGCATTCCCGATCAGAAATGAGCGCCAG
TCGTCGTCGGCTCTCGGCACCGAATGCGTATGATTCTCCGCCAGCATGGCTTCGGCCAGTGCGTCGAGCA
GCGCCCGCTTGTTCCTGAAGTGCCAGTAAAGCGCCGGCTGCTGAACCCCCAACCGTTCCGCCAGTTTGCG
TGTCGTCAGACCGTCTACGCCGACCTCGTTCAACAGGTCCAGGGCGGCACGGATCACTGTATTCGGCTGC
AACTTTGTCATGCTTGACACTTTATCACTGATAAACATAATATGTCCACCAACTTATCAGTGATAAAGAA
TCCGCGCGTTCAATCGGACCAGCGGAGGCTGGTCCGGAGGCCAGACGTGAAACCCAACATACCCCTGATC
GTAATTCTGAGCACTGTCGCGCTCGACGCTGTCGGCATCGGCCTGATTATGCCGGTGCTGCCGGGCCTCC
TGCGCGATCTGGTTCACTCGAACGACGTCACCGCCCACTATGGCATTCTGCTGGCGCTGTATGCGTTGGT
GCAATTTGCCTGCGCACCTGTGCTGGGCGCGCTGTCGGATCGTTTCGGGCGGCGGCCAATCTTGCTCGTC
TCGCTGGCCGGCGCCAGATCTGGGGAACCCTGTGGTTGGCATGCACATACAAATGGACGAACGGATAAAC
CTTTTCACGCCCTTTTAAATATCCGATTATTCTAATAAACGCTCTTTTCTCTTAGGTTTACCCGCCAATA
TATCCTGTCAAACACTGATAGTTTAAACGTTGCGATTAAGAATTCGAGCTCGGTACCCCCCTACTCCAAA
AATGTCAAAGATACAGTCTCAGAAGACCAAAGGGCTATTGAGACTTTTCAACAAAGGGTAATTTCGGGAA
ACCTCCTCGGATTCCATTGCCCAGCTATCTGTCACTTCATCGAAAGGACAGTAGAAAAGGAAGGTGGCTC
CTACAAATGCCATCATTGCGATAAAGGAAAGGCTATCATTCAAGATGCCTCTGCCGACAGTGGTCCCAAA
GATGGACCCCCACCCACGAGGAGCATCGTGGAAAAAGAAGACGTTCCAACCACGTCTTCAAAGCAAGTGG
ATTGATGTGACATCTCCACTGACGTAAGGGATGACGCACAATCCCACTATCCTTCGCAAGACCCTTCCTC
TATATAAGGAAGTTCATTTCATTTGGAGAGGACAGCCCAAGCTTCGACTCTAGAGGATCCCCTTAAATCG
ATATGGAACGAGCTATACAAGGAAACGACGCTAGGGAACAAGCTAACAGTGAACGTTGGGATGGAGGATC
AGGAGGTACCACTTCTCCCTTCAAACTTCCTGACGAAAGTCCGAGTTGGACTGAGTGGCGGCTACATAAC
GATGAGACGAATTCGAATCAAGATAATCCCCTTGGTTTCAAGGAAAGCTGGGGTTTCGGGAAAGTTGTAT
TTAAGAGATATCTCAGATACGACAGGACGGAAGCTTCACTGCACAGAGTCCTTGGATCTTGGACGGGAGA
TTCGGTTAACTATGCAGCATCTCGATTTTTCGGTTTCGACCAGATCGGATGTACCTATAGTATTCGGTTT
CGAGGAGTTAGTATCACCGTTTCTGGAGGGTCTCGAACTCTTCAGCATCTCTGTGAGATGGCAATTCGGT
CTAAGCAAGAACTGCTACAGCTTGCCCCAATCGAAGTGGAAAGTAATGTATCAAGAGGATGCCCTGAAGG
TACTCAAACCTTCGAAAAAGAAAGCGAGTAAGTCGAGGGCGAGCTCGAATTCGGTACGCTGAAATCACCA
GTCTCTCTCTACAAATCTATCTCTCTCTATTTTCTCCATAAATAATGTGTGAGTAGTTTCCCGATAAGGG
AAATTAGGGTTCTTATAGGGTTTCGCTCATGTGTTGAGCATATAAGAAACCCTTAGTATGTATTTGTATT
TGTAAAATACTTCTATCAATAAAATTTCTAATTCCTAAAACCAAAATCCAGTACTAAAATCCAGATCTCC
CTGCAGGTCCCCAGATTAGCCTTTTCAATTTCAGAAAGAATGCTAACCCACAGATGGTTAGAGAGGCTTA
CGCAGCAGGTCTCATCAAGACGATCTACCCGAGCAATAATCTCCAGGAAATCAAATACCTTCCCAAGAAG
GTTAAAGATGCAGTCAAAAGATTCAGGACTAACTGCATCAAGAACACAGAGAAAGATATATTTCTCAAGA
TCAGAAGTACTATTCCAGTATGGACGATTCAAGGCTTGCTTCACAAACCAAGGCAAGTAATAGAGATTGG
AGTCTCTAAAAAGGTAGTTCCCACTGAATCAAAGGCCATGGAGTCAAAGATTCAAATAGAGGACCTAACA
GAACTCGCCGTAAAGACTGGCGAACAGTTCATACAGAGTCTCTTACGACTCAATGACAAGAAGAAAATCT
TCGTCAACATGGTGGAGCACGACACACTTGTCTACTCCAAAAATATCAAAGATACAGTCTCAGAAGACCA
AAGGGCAATTGAGACTTTTCAACAAAGGGTAATATCCGGAAACCTCCTCGGATTCCATTGCCCAGCTATC
TGTCACTTTATTGTGAAGATAGTGGAAAAGGAAGGTGGCTCCTACAAATGCCATCATTGCGATAAAGGAA
AGGCCATCGTTGAAGATGCCTCTGCCGACAGTGGTCCCAAAGATGGACCCCCACCCACGAGGAGCATCGT
GGAAAAAGAAGACGTWCCAACCACGTCTTCAAAGCAAGTGGATTGATGTGATATCTCCACTGACGTAAGG
GATGACGCACAATCCCACTATCCTTCGCAAGACCCTTCCTCTATATAAGGAAGTTCATTTCATTTGGAGA
GAACACGGGGGACTCTAGAGTTATCAACAAGTTTGTACAAAAAAGCAGGCTCCACCACTAGTATGCAAGA
ACAAGCGACCAGTTCCATTGCTGCTAGTTCTATACCTTCAAGTAGTGAGAGATCTTCTAGCTCTGCTCTC
CATTTTGAAATCAAAGAAGGTATGGAGAGTGATGATGAGATCAGAAGAGTGCCGGAGATGGGCGGAGAAG
CCACCGGAACCACCTCAGCTTCTGGTAGAGATGGCACTTCCGCCACCGGTCAAGCTCAGCCTTCAGCTGG
TACTCAAAGGAAGAGAGGAAGAAGTCCAGCTGACAAAGAAAACAAGAGGCTAAAAAGGTTGTTGAGAAAT
AGAGTGTCAGCACAGCAAGCAAGGGAAAGGAAGAAAGCATACTTGATAGATCTAGAAGCAAGGGTGAAAG
AATTGGAAACAAAGAATGCAGAACTTGAAGAGAGGTTATCCACTTTGCAAAATGAGAACCAGATGCTCAG
ACATATATTGAAGAACACAACAGCAGGTGCACAAGAAGGGAGGAAACCCGGGGACCCAGCTTTCTTGTAC
AAAGTGGTTGATAACAGCGGGTTAATTAACATCTTTTACCCATACGATGTTCCTGACTATGCGGGCTATC
CCTATGACGTCCCGGACTATGCAGGATCCTATCCATATGACGTTCCAGATTACGCTGCTCAGTGCAGCGC
TTAGAGCTCGAATTTCCCCGATCGTTCAAACATTTGGCAATAAAGTTTCTTAAGATTGAATCCTGTTGCC
GGTCTTGCGATGATTATCATATAATTTCTGTTGAATTACGTTAAGCATGTAATAATTAACATGTAATGCA
TGACGTTATTTATGAGATGGGTTTTTATGATTAGAGTCCCGCAATTATACATTTAATACGCGATAGAAAA
CAAAATATAGCGCGCAAACTAGGATAAATTATCGCGCGCGGTGTCATCTATGTTACTAGATCGGGAATTA
GCTTCATCAACGCAAGACATGCGCACGACCGTCTGACAGGAGAGGAATTTCCGACGAGCACAGAAAGGAC
TTGCTCTTGGACGTAGGCCTATTTCTCAGGCACATGTATCAAGTGTTCGGACGTGGGTTTTCGATGGTGT
ATCAGCCGCCGCCAACTGGGAGATGAGGAGGCTTTCTTGGGGGGCAGTCAGCAGTTCATTTCACAAGACA
GAGGAACTTGTAAGGAGATGCACTGATTTATCTTGGCGCAAACCAGCAGGACGAATTAGTGGGAATAGCC
CGCGAATATCTAAGTTATGCCTGTCGGCATGAGCAGAAACTTCCAATTCGAAACAGTTTGGAGAGGTTGT
TTTTGGGCATACCTTTTGTTAGTCAGCCTCTCGATTGCTCATCGTCATTACACAGTACCGAAGTTTGATC
GATCTAGTAACATAGATGACACCGCGCGCGATAATTTATCCTAGTTTGCGCGCTATATTTTGTTTTCTAT
CGCGTATTAAATGTATAATTGCGGGACTCTAATCATAAAAACCCATCTCATAAATAACGTCATGCATTAC
ATGTTAATTATTACATGCTTAACGTAATTCAACAGAAATTATATGATAATCATCGCAAGACCGGCAACAG
GATTCAATCTTAAGAAACTTTATTGCCAAATGTTTGAACGATCTGCTTCGACGCACTCCTTCTTTACTCC
ACCATCTCGTCCTTATTGAAAACGTGGGTAGCACCAAAACGAATCAAGTCGCTGGAACTGAAGTTACCAA
TCACGCTGGATGATTTGCCAGTTGGATTAATCTTGCCTTTCCCCGCATGAATAATATTGATGAATGCATG
CGTGAGGGGTATTTCGATTTTGGCAATAGCTGCAATTGCCGCGACATCCTCCAACGAGCATAATTCTTCA
GAAAAATAGCGATGTTCCATGTTGTCAGGGCATGCATGATGCACGTTATGAGGTGACGGTGCTAGGCAGT
ATTCCCTCAAAGTTTCATAGTCAGTATCATATTCATCATTGCATTCCTGCAAGAGAGAATTGAGACGCAA
TCCACACGCTGCGGCAACCTTCCGGCGTTCGTGGTCTATTTGCTCTTGGACGTTGCAAACGTAAGTGTTG
GATCCCGGTCGGCATCTACTCTATTCCTTTGCCCTCGGACGAGTGCTGGGGCGTCGGTTTCCACTATCGG
CGAGTACTTCTACACAGCCATCGGTCCAGACGGCCGCGCTTCTGCGGGCGATTTGTGTACGCCCGACAGT
CCCGGCTCCGGATCGGACGATTGCGTCGCATCGACCCTGCGCCCAAGCTGCATCATCGAAATTGCCGTCA
ACCAAGCTCTGATAGAGTTGGTCAAGACCAATGCGGAGCATATACGCCCGGAGCCGCGGCGATCCTGCAA
GCTCCGGATGCCTCCGCTCGAAGTAGCGCGTCTGCTGCTCCATACAAGCCAACCACGGCCTCCAGAAGAA
GATGTTGGCGACCTCGTATTGGGAATCCCCGAACATCGCCTCGCTCCAGTCAATGACCGCTGTTATGCGG
CCATTGTCCGTCAGGACATTGTTGGAGCCGAAATCCGCGTGCACGAGGTGCCGGACTTCGGGGCAGTCCT
CGGCCCAAAGCATCAGCTCATCGAGAGCCTGCGCGACGGACGCACTGACGGTGTCGTCCATCACAGTTTG
CCAGTGATACACATGGGGATCAGCAATCGCGCATATGAAATCACGCCATGTAGTGTATTGACCGATTCCT
TGCGGTCCGAATGGGCCGAACCCGCTCGTCTGGCTAAGATCGGCCGCAGCGATCGCATCCATGGCCTCCG
CGACCGGCTGCAGAACAGCGGGCAGTTCGGTTTCAGGCAGGTCTTGCAACGTGACACCCTGTGCACGGCG
GGAGATGCAATAGGTCAGGCTCTCGCTGAATTCCCCAATGTCAAGCACTTCCGGAATCGGGAGCGCGGCC
GATGCAAAGTGCCGATAAACATAACGATCTTTGTAGAAACCATCGGCGCAGCTATTTACCCGCAGGACAT
ATCCACGCCCTCCTACATCGAAGCTGAAAGCACGAGATTCTTCGCCCTCCGAGAGCTGCATCAGGTCGGA
GACGCTGTCGAACTTTTCGATCAGAAACTTCTCGACAGACGTCGCGGTGAGTTCAGGCTTTTTCATATCG
GGGTCGTCCTCTCCAAATGAAATGAACTTCCTTATATAGAGGAAGGGTCTTGCGAAGGATAGTGGGATTG
TGCGTCATCCCTTACGTCAGTGGAGATATCACATCAATCCACTTGCTTTGAAGACGTGGTTGGAACGTCT
TCTTTTTCCACGATGCTCCTCGTGGGTGGGGGTCCATCTTTGGGACCACTGTCGGCAGAGGCATCTTGAA
CGATAGCCTTTCCTTTATCGCAATGATGGCATTTGTAGGTGCCACCTTCCTTTTCTACTGTCCTTTTGAT
GAAGTGACAGATAGCTGGGCAATGGAATCCGAGGAGGTTTCCCGATATTACCCTTTGTTGAAAAGTCTCA
ATAGCCCTTTGGTCTTCTGAGACTGTATCTTTGATATTCTTGGAGTAGACGAGAGTGTCGTGCTCCACCA
TGTTGACGGATCTCTAGGACGCGTCCTAGAAGCTAATTCACTGGCCGTCGTTTTACAACGTCGTGACTGG
GAAAACCCTGGCGTTACCCAACTTAATCGCCTTGCAGCACATCCCCCTTTCGCCAGCTGGCGTAATAGCG
AAGAGGCCCGCACCGATCGCCCTTCCCAACAGTTGCGCAGCCTGAATG
[44 nt withheld, positions 8309-8352]
C
[141 nt withheld, positions 8354-8494]
CCTTTGACGTTGGAGTCCACGTTCTTT
[37 nt withheld, positions 8522-8558]
ACCCTATCTCGGGCTATTCTTTTGATTTATAAGGGATTTTGCCGATTTCGGAACCACCATCAAACAGGAT
TTTCGCCTGCTGGGGCAAACCAGCGTGGACCGCTTGCTGCAACTCTCTCAGGGCCAGGCGGTGAAGGGCA
ATCAGCTGTTGCCCGTCTCACTGGTGAAAAGAAAAACCACCCCAGTACATTAAAAACGTCCGCAATGTGT
TATTAAGTTGTCTAAGCGTCAATTTGTTTACACCACAATATATCCTGCCACCAGCCAGCCAACAGCTCCC
CGACCGGCAGCTCGGCACAAAATCACCACTCGATACAGGCAGCCCATCAGTCCGGGACGGCGTCAGCGGG
AGAGCCGTTGTAAGGCGGCAGACTTTGCTCATGTTACCGATGCTATTCGGAAGAACGGCAACTAAGCTGC
CGGGTTTGAAACACGGATGATCTCGCGGAGGGTAGCATGTTGATTGTAACGATGACAGAGCGTTGCTGCC
TGTGATCAAATATCATCTCCCTCGCAGAGATCCGAATTATCAGCCTTCTTATTCATTTCTCGCTTAACCG
TGACAGGCTGTCGATCTTGAGAACTATGCCGACATAATAGGAAATCGCTGGATAAAGCCGCTGAGGAAGC
TGAGTGGCGCTATTTCTTTAGAAGTGAACGTTGACGATATCAACTCCCCTATCCATTGCTCACCGAATGG
TACAGGTCGGGGACCCGAAGTTCCGACTGTCGGCCTGATGCATCCCCGGCTGATCGACCCCAGATCTGGG
GCTGAGAAAGCCCAGTAAGGAAACAACTGTAGGTTCGAGTCGCGAGATCCCCCGGAACCAAAGGAAGTAG
GTTAAACCCGCTCCGATCAGGCCGAGCCACGCCAGGCCGAGAACATTGGTTCCTGTAGGCATCGGGATTG
GCGGATCAAACACTAAAGCTACTGGAACGAGCAGAAGTCCTCCGGCCGCCAGTTGCCAGGCGGTAAAGGT
GAGCAGAGGCACGGGAGGTTGCCACTTGCGGGTCAGCACGGTTCCGAACGCCATGGAAACCGCCCCCGCC
AGGCCCGCTGCGACGCCGACAGGATCTAGCGCTGCGTTTGGTGTCAACACCAACAGCGCCACGCCCGCAG
TTCCGCAAATAGCCCCCAGGACCGCCATCAATCGTATCGGGCTACCTAGCAGAGCGGCAGAGATGAACAC
GACCATCAGCGGCTGCACAGCGCCTACCGTCGCCGCGACCCCGCCCGGCAGGCGGTAGACCGAAATAAAC
AACAAGCTCCAGAATAGCGAAATATTAAGTGCGCCGAGGATGAAGATGCGCATCCACCAGATTCCCGTTG
GAATCTGTCGGACGATCATCACGAGCAATAAACCCGCCGGCAACGCCCGCAGCAGCATACCGGCGACCCC
TCGGCCTCGCTGTTCGGGCTCCACGAAAACGCCGGACAGATGCGCCTTGTGAGCGTCCTTGGGGCCGTCC
TCCTGTTTGAAGACCGACAGCCCAATGATCTCGCCGTCGATGTAGGCGCCGAATGCCACGGCATCTCGCA
ACCGTTCAGCGAACGCCTCCATGGGCTTTTTCTCCTCGTGCTCGTAAACGGACCCGAACATCTCTGGAGC
TTTCTTCAGGGCCGACAATCGGATCTCGCGGAAATCCTGCACGTCGGCCGCTCCAAGCCGTCGAATCTGA
GCCTTAATCACAATTGTCAATTTTAATCCTCTGTTTATCGGCAGTTCGTAGAGCGCGCCGTGCGTCCCGA
GCGATACTGAGCGAAGCAAGTGCGTCGAGCAGTGCCCGCTTGTTCCTGAAATGCCAGTAAAGCGCTGGCT
GCTGAACCCCCAGCCGGAACTGACCCCACAAGGCCCTAGCGTTTGCAATGCACCAGGTCATCATTGACCC
AGGCGTGTTCCACCAGGCCGCTGCCTCGCAACTCTTCGCAGGCTTCGCCGACCTGCTCGCGCCACTTCTT
CACGCGGGTGGAATCCGATCCGCACATGAGGCGGAAGGTTTCCAGCTTGAGCGGGTACGGCTCCCGGTGC
GAGCTGAAATAGTCGAACATCCGTCGGGCCGTCGGCGACAGCTTGCGGTACTTCTCCCATATGAATTTCG
TGTAGTGGTCGCCAGCAAACAGCACGACGATTTCCTCGTCGATCAGGACCTGGCAACGGGACGTTTTCTT
GCCACGGTCCAGGACGCGGAAGCGGTGCAGCAGCGACACCGATTCCAGGTGCCCAACGCGGTCGGACGTG
AAGCCCATCGCCGTCGCCTGTAGGCGCGACAGGCATTCCTCGGCCTTCGTGTAATACCGGCCATTGATCG
ACCAGCCCAGGTCCTGGCAAAGCTCGTAGAACGTGAAGGTGATCGGCTCGCCGATAGGGGTGCGCTTCGC
GTACTCCAACACCTGCTGCCACACCAGTTCGTCATCGTCGGCCCGCAGCTCGACGCCGGTGTAGGTGATC
TTCACGTCCTTGTTGACGTGGAAAATGACCTTGTTTTGCAGCGCCTCGCGCGGGATTTTCTTGTTGCGCG
TGGTGAACAGGGCAGAGCGGGCCGTGTCGTTTGGCATCGCTCGCATCGTGTCCGGCCACGGCGCAATATC
GAACAAGGAAAGCTGCATTTCCTTGATCTGCTGCTTCGTGTGTTTCAGCAACGCGGCCTGCTTGGCCTCG
CTGACCTGTTTTGCCAGGTCCTCGCCGGCGGTTTTTCGCTTCTTGGTCGTCATAGTTCCTCGCGTGTCGA
TGGTCATCGACTTCGCCAAACCTGCCGCCTCCTGTTCGAGACGACGCGAACGCTCCACGGCGGCCGATGG
CGCGGGCAGGGCAGGGGGAGCCAGTTGCACGCTGTCGCGCTCGATCTTGGCCGTAGCTTGCTGGACCATC
GAGCCGACGGACTGGAAGGTTTCGCGGGGCGCACGCATGACGGTGCGGCTTGCGATGGTTTCGGCATCCT
CGGCGGAAAACCCCGCGTCGATCAGTTCTTGCCTGTATGCCTTCCGGTCAAACGTCCGATTCATTCACCC
TCCTTGCGGGATTGCCCCGACTCACGCCGGGGCAATGTGCCCTTATTCCTGATTTGACCCGCCTGGTGCC
TTGGTGTCCAGATAATCCACCTTATCGGCAATGAAGTCGGTCCCGTAGACCGTCTGGCCGTCCTTCTCGT
ACTTGGTATTCCGAATCTTGCCCTGCACGAATACCAGCGACCCCTTGCCCAAATACTTGCCGTGGGCCTC
GGCCTGAGAGCCAAAACACTTGATGCGGAAGAAGTCGGTGCGCTCCTGCTTGTCGCCGGCATCGTTGCGC
CACATCTAGGTACTAAAACAATTCATCCAGTAAAATATAATATTTTATTTTCTCCCAATCAGGCTTGATC
CCCAGTAAGTCAAAAAATAGCTCGACATACTGTTCTTCCCCGATATCCTCCCTGATCGACCGGACGCAGA
AGGCAATGTCATACCACTTGTCCGCCCTGCCGCTTCTCCCAAGATCAATAAAGCCACTTACTTTGCCATC
TTTCACAAAGATGTTGCTGTCTCCCAGGTCGCCGTGGGAAAAGACAAGTTCCTCTTCGGGCTTTTCCGTC
TTTAAAAAATCATACAGCTCGCGCGGATCTTTAAATGGAGTGTCTTCTTCCCAGTTTTCGCAATCCACAT
CGGCCAGATCGTTATTCAGTAAGTAATCCAATTCGGCTAAGCGGCTGTCTAAGCTATTCGTATAGGGACA
ATCCGATATGTCGATGGAGTGAAAGAGCCTGATGCACTCCGCATACAGCTCGATAATCTTTTCAGGGCTT
TGTTCATCTTCATACTCTTCCGAGCAAAGGACGCCATCGGCCTCACTCATGAGCAGATTGCTCCAGCCAT
CATGCCGTTCAAAGTGCAGGACCTTTGGAACAGGCAGCTTTCCTTCCAGCCATAGCATCATGTCCTTTTC
CCGTTCCACATCATAGGTGGTCCCTTTATACCGGCTGTCCGTCATTTTTAAATATAGGTTTTCATTTTCT
CCCACCAGCTTATATACCTTAGCAGGAGACATTCCTTCCGTATCTTTTACGCAGCGGTATTTTTCGATCA
GTTTTTTCAATTCCGGTGATATTCTCATTTTAGCCATTTATTATTTCCTTCCTCTTTTCTACAGTATTTA
AAGATACCCCAAGAAGCTAATTATAACAAGACGAACTCCAATTCACTGTTCCTTGCATTCTAAAACCTTA
AATACCAGAAAACAGCTTTTTCAAAGTTGTTTTCAAAGTTGGCGTATAACATAGTATCGACGGAGCCGAT
TTTGAAACCACAATTATGGGTGATGCTGCCAACTTACTGATTTAGTGTATGATGGTGTTTTTGAGGTGCT
CCAGTGGCTTCTGTTTCTATCAGCTGTCCCTCCTGTTCAGCTACTGACGGGGTGGTGCGTAACGGCAAAA
GCACCGCCGGACATCAGCGCTATCTCTGCTCTCACTGCCGTAAAACATGGCAACTGCAGTTCACTTACAC
CGCTTCTCAACCCGGTACGCACCAGAAAATCATTGATATGGCCATGAATGGCGTTGGATGCCGGGCAACA
GCCCGCATTATGGGCGTTGGCCTCAACACGATTTTACGTCACTTAAAAAACTCAGGCCGCAGTCGGTAAC
CTCGCGCATACAGCCGGGCAGTGACGTCATCGTCTGCGCGGAAATGGACGAACAGTGGGGCTATGTCGGG
GCTAAATCGCGCCAGCGCTGGCTGTTTTACGCGTATGACAGTCTCCGGAAGACGGTTGTTGCGCACGTAT
TCGGTGAACGCACTATGGCGACGCTGGGGCGTCTTATGAGCCTGCTGTCACCCTTTGACGTGGTGATATG
GATGACGGATGGCTGGCCGCTGTATGAATCCCGCCTGAAGGGAAAGCTGCACGTAATCAGCAAGCGATAT
ACGCAGCGAATTGAGCGGCATAACCTGAATCTGAGGCAGCACCTGGCACGGCTGGGACGGAAGTCGCTGT
CGTTCTCAAAATCGGTGGAGCTGCATGACAAAGTCATCGGGCATTATCTGAACATAAAACACTATCAATA
AGTTGGAGTCATTACCCAATTATGATAGAATTTACAAGCTATAAGGTTATTGTCCTGGGTTTCAAGCATT
AGTCCATGCAAGTTTTTATGCTTTGCCCATTCTATAGATATATTGATAAGCGCGCTGCCTATGCCTTGCC
CCCTGAAATCCTTACATACGGCGATATCTTCTATATAAAAGATATATTATCTTATCAGTATTGTCAATAT
ATTCAAGGCAATCTGCCTCCTCATCCTCTTCATCCTCTTCGTCTTGGTAGCTTTTTAAATATGGCGCTTC
ATAGAGTAATTCTGTAAAGGTCCAATTCTCGTTTTCATACCTCGGTATAATCTTACCTATCACCTCAAAT
GGTTCGCTGGGTTTATCGCACCCCCGAACACGAGCACGGCACCCGCGACCACTATGCCAAGAATGCCCAA
GGTAAAAATTGCCGGCCCCGCCATGAAGTCCGTGAATGCCCCGACGGCCGAAGTGAAGGGCAGGCCGCCA
CCCAGGCCGCCGCCCTCACTGCCCGGCACCTGGTCGCTGAATGTCGATGCCAGCACCTGCGGCACGTCAA
TGCTTCCGGGCGTCGCGCTCGGGCTGATCGCCCATCCCGTTACTGCCCCGATCCCGGCAATGGCAAGGAC
TGCCAGCGCTGCCATTTTTGGGGTGAGGCCGTTCGCGGCCGAGGGGCGCAGCCCCTGGGGGGATGGGAGG
CCCGCGTTAGCGGGCCGGGAGGGTTCGAGAAGGGGGGGCACCCCCCTTCGGCGTGCGCGGTCACGCGCAC
AGGGCGCAGCCCTGGTTAAAAACAAGGTTTATAAATATTGGTTTAAAAGCAGGTTAAAAGACAGGTTAGC
GGTGGCCGAAAAACGGGCGGAAACCCTTGCAAATGCTGGATTTTCTGCCTGTGGACAGCCCCTCAAATGT
CAATAGGTGCGCCCCTCATCTGTCAGCACTCTGCCCCTCAAGTGTCAAGGATCGCGCCCCTCATCTGTCA
GTAGTCGCGCCCCTCAAGTGTCAATACCGCAGGGCACTTATCCCCAGGCTTGTCCACATCATCTGTGGGA
AACTCGCGTAAAATCAGGCGTTTTCGCCGATTTGCGAGGCTGGCCAGCTCCACGTCGCCGGCCGAAATCG
AGCCTGCCCCTCATCTGTCAACGCCGCGCCGGGTGAGTCGGCCCCTCAAGTGTCAACGTCCGCCCCTCAT
CTGTCAGTGAGGGCCAAGTTTTCCGCGAGGTATCCACAACGCCGGCGGCCGCGGTGTCTCGCACACGGCT
TCGACGGCGTTTCTGGCGCGTTTGCAGGGCCATAGACGGCCGCCAGCCCAGCGGCGAGGGCAACCAGCCC
GGTGAGCGTCGGAAAGGCGC
Features (pLannotate 1.2.2; 36 found; start..end, strand, type, name):
      3..89      -  CDS            traI (fragment): TRAI6_ECOLX - Experimental evidence at protein level: Swiss-Prot protein existence level 1. The initiation process of transfer DNA synthesis requires the interaction of at least three plasmid-specific components (TraH, I, and J) at the transfer origin resulting in the assembly of a specialised nucleoprotein complex - the relaxosome. Site- and strand-specific cleavage at the transfer origin is dependent on TraI and TraJ. From Escherichia coli.
    127..498     -  CDS            traJ: oriT-recognizing protein; traJ
    531..640     -  oriT           oriT: incP origin of transfer
    772..962     +  rep_origin     ori (fragment): high-copy-number ColE1/pMB1/pBR322/pUC origin of replication
   1321..1971    -  CDS            TetR: tetracycline resistance regulatory protein; tetR
   2077..2326    +  CDS            TcR (fragment): tetracycline efflux protein; tetA; confers resistance to tetracycline
   2436..2460    -  misc_feature   RB T-DNA repeat: right border repeat from nopaline C58 T-DNA
   2490..2508    +  misc_feature   MCS (fragment): pUC18/19 multiple cloning site
   2559..2904    +  promoter       CaMV 35S promoter: strong constitutive promoter from cauliflower mosaic virus
   2856..2902    +  promoter       minimal CaMV 35S promoter: minimal 35S promoter from cauliflower mosaic virus
   2914..2932    -  misc_feature   MCS (fragment): pUC18/19 multiple cloning site
   2943..3458    +  CDS            P19_TBSVC: Experimental evidence at protein level: Swiss-Prot protein existence level 1. Acts as a suppressor of RNA-mediated gene silencing, also known as post-transcriptional gene silencing (PTGS), a mechanism of plant viral defense that limits the accumulation of viral RNAs. Binds to short interfering RNAs (siRNAs) with high affinity. Acts as a molecular caliper to specifically select siRNAs based on the length of the duplex region of the RNA (By similarity). From Tomato bushy stunt virus (strain Cherry) (TBSV).
   3531..3707    +  polyA_signal   CaMV poly(A) signal: cauliflower mosaic virus polyadenylation signal
   4210..4551    +  promoter       CaMV 35S promoter: strong constitutive promoter from cauliflower mosaic virus
   4577..4601    +  protein_bind   attB1: mutant version of attB; recombination site for the Gateway® BP reaction BP Clonase™
   4613..5080    +  CDS            HY5 (fragment): HY5_ARATH - Also known as BZIP56. Experimental evidence at protein level: Swiss-Prot protein existence level 1. Transcription factor that promotes photomorphogenesis in light. Acts downstream of the light receptor network and directly affects transcription of light-induced genes. Specifically involved in the blue light specific pathway, suggesting that it participates in transmission of cryptochromes (CRY1 and CRY2) signals to downstream responses. In darkness, its degradation prevents the activation of light-induced genes (Probable). Acts coordinately with SPL7 to regulate the microRNA miR408
   5094..5118    -  protein_bind   attB2: mutant version of attB; recombination site for the Gateway® BP reaction BP Clonase™
   5147..5236    +  CDS            3xHA: three tandem HA epitope tags
   5270..5522    +  terminator     NOS terminator: nopaline synthase terminator and poly(A) signal
   5951..6203    -  terminator     NOS terminator: nopaline synthase terminator and poly(A) signal
   6227..6655    -  CDS            nos (fragment): DHNO_AGRT7 - Protein inferred from homology: Swiss-Prot protein existence level 3. From Agrobacterium tumefaciens (strain T37).
   6671..7696    -  CDS            HygR: aminoglycoside phosphotransferase from E. coli; aph(4)-Ia; confers resistance to hygromycin
   7706..8050    -  promoter       CaMV 35S promoter: strong constitutive promoter from cauliflower mosaic virus
   7707..7753    -  promoter       minimal CaMV 35S promoter: minimal 35S promoter from cauliflower mosaic virus
   8156..8311    +  CDS            lacZα (fragment) (sequence partly withheld): LacZα fragment of β-galactosidase; lacZ fragment
   8309..8609    +  rep_origin     M13 ori (fragment) (sequence partly withheld): M13 bacteriophage origin of replication; arrow indicates direction of (+) strand synthesis
   8610..8740    +  CDS            lacI (fragment): lac repressor; lacI; The lac repressor binds to the lac operator to inhibit transcription in E. coli. This inhibition can be relieved by adding lactose or isopropyl-β-D-thiogalactopyranoside (IPTG).
   8794..8818    -  misc_feature   LB T-DNA repeat: left border repeat from nopaline C58 T-DNA
  10275..10394   -  CDS            tetR (fragment): TETR1_ECOLX - Experimental evidence at protein level: Swiss-Prot protein existence level 1. TetR is the repressor of the tetracycline resistance element; its N-terminal region forms a helix-turn-helix structure and binds DNA. Binding of tetracycline to TetR reduces the repressor affinity for the tetracycline resistance gene (tetA) promoter operator sites. From Escherichia coli.
  10414..11562   -  CDS            trfA: trans-acting replication protein that binds to and activates oriV
  11861..12655   -  CDS            KanR: aminoglycoside phosphotransferase; aphA-3; confers resistance to kanamycin
  12847..13614   +  mobile_element IS1: prokaryotic transposable element IS1
  13623..13772   -  CDS            satA (fragment): STA_BACSU - Also known as yyaR. Experimental evidence at protein level: Swiss-Prot protein existence level 1. Involved in resistance to streptothricin, a broad-spectrum antibiotic produced by streptomycetes. Detoxifies streptothricin via acetylation of the beta amino group of the first beta-lysyl moiety of streptothricin. From Bacillus subtilis (strain 168).
  13771..13965   -  CDS            satA (fragment): STA_BACSU - Also known as yyaR. Experimental evidence at protein level: Swiss-Prot protein existence level 1. Involved in resistance to streptothricin, a broad-spectrum antibiotic produced by streptomycetes. Detoxifies streptothricin via acetylation of the beta amino group of the first beta-lysyl moiety of streptothricin. From Bacillus subtilis (strain 168).
  13968..14243   -  CDS            klaC (fragment): KLAC_ECOLX - Also known as telB. Protein predicted: Swiss-Prot protein existence level 4. Belongs to the kla operon, which is associated with cryptic tellurite resistance, and IncW plasmid fertility inhibition. From Escherichia coli.
  14307..14938   -  rep_origin     oriV: incP origin of replication
