[The description below was written by a language model from this plasmid's Addgene catalogue record and pLannotate feature annotations shown in this document.]
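Description:
pGWB14-LYX052 is a plant binary expression vector built on the pGWB14 backbone, intended for Agrobacterium-mediated transient or stable expression of a Nicotiana benthamiana transcription factor (gene model Niben101Scf15744g00003.1). The backbone carries the broad-host-range IncP replication system (oriV with the trans-acting trfA replication protein), which allows low-copy maintenance in both E. coli and Agrobacterium. It also has oriT and traJ for mobilisation. Bacterial selection is by kanamycin through an aphA-3 KanR gene. Remnants of tetracycline-resistance genes, an IS1 element and other backbone fragments are also annotated but do not appear to be functional parts of the design.

Three expression units lie between the nopaline-type right and left T-DNA borders. In the main cassette, a CaMV 35S promoter drives the transcription factor coding sequence, which is flanked by attB1 and attB2 sites and followed by a 3xHA epitope tag and a NOS terminator, giving a C-terminally HA-tagged protein. The annotation tool matched this insert to Arabidopsis HY5, suggesting that it encodes a HY5-like bZIP factor, although the catalogue entry gives only the gene model identifier. A second 35S-driven cassette encodes the tomato bushy stunt virus P19 silencing suppressor with a CaMV poly(A) signal. P19 binds siRNAs and typically boosts transgene accumulation in agroinfiltrated leaves; it is not mentioned in the catalogue fields. The third unit is a 35S-driven hygromycin phosphotransferase gene with a NOS terminator, used to select stably transformed plants. The HA tag allows the expressed factor to be detected or immunoprecipitated, but the record does not specify a downstream application.
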