Addgene plasmid #126270: pGWB14-LYX052
Purpose: With a Nicotiana benthamiana transcription factor in PGWB14 backbone, for Agrobacterium mediated transient or stable expression corresponding transcription factor fused with a C-terminal HA tag.
Depositing lab: Silin Zhong. Depositing organization: Chinese University of Hong Kong.
Backbone
  Vector backbone: pGWB14
  Vector type: Plant Expression
  Selectable markers: Hygromycin
Growth in bacteria
  Bacterial resistance: Kanamycin, 50 μg/mL
  Growth temperature: 37°C
  Growth strain: DH5alpha
  Copy number: Low Copy
Gene/Insert
  Gene/Insert name: Niben101Scf15744g00003.1
  Species: Nicotiana benthamiana
  Promoter: CaMV 35S
  Tag / fusion protein: HA (C terminal on insert)
  Cloning method: Gibson Cloning
Terms and licenses: Academic/Nonprofit Terms; Industry Terms: Not Available to Industry
How to cite: pGWB14-LYX052 was a gift from Silin Zhong (Addgene plasmid # 126270 ; http://n2t.net/addgene:126270 ; RRID:Addgene_126270)
