>Addgene plasmid #126270 | pGWB14-LYX052 | depositor partial sequence | sequence record 241544 | Niben101Scf15744g00003.1
ATGCAAGAACAAGCGACCAGTTCCATTGCTGCTAGTTCTATACCTTCAAGTAGTGAGAGATCTTCTAGCT
CTGCTCTCCATTTTGAAATCAAAGAAGGTATGGAGAGTGATGATGAGATCAGAAGAGTGCCGGAGATGGG
CGGAGAAGCCACCGGAACCACCTCAGCTTCTGGTAGAGATGGCACTTCCGCCACCGGTCAAGCTCAGCCT
TCAGCTGGTACTCAAAGGAAGAGAGGAAGAAGTCCAGCTGACAAAGAAAACAAGAGGCTAAAAAGGTTGT
TGAGAAATAGAGTGTCAGCACAGCAAGCAAGGGAAAGGAAGAAAGCATACTTGATAGATCTAGAAGCAAG
GGTGAAAGAATTGGAAACAAAGAATGCAGAACTTGAAGAGAGGTTATCCACTTTGCAAAATGAGAACCAG
ATGCTCAGACATATATTGAAGAACACAACAGCAGGTGCACAAGAAGGGAGGAAA
